Addgene plasmid #207322: pMD2.G-H8A/K47Q
Purpose: VSV-G mutant with abolished receptor binding, but maintained fusogenic capacity
Depositing lab: Feng Zhang. Depositing organization: Broad Institute. Publication: Cell type-specific delivery by modular envelope design. Strebinger D, Frangieh CJ, Friedrich MJ, Faure G, Macrae RK, Zhang F. Nat Commun. 2023 Aug 23;14(1):5141. doi: 10.1038/s41467-023-40788-8. PubMed 37612276.
Backbone
  Vector backbone: pMD2.G
  Backbone size w/o insert (bp): 4286
  Vector type: Mammalian Expression
Growth in bacteria
  Bacterial resistance: Ampicillin, 100 μg/mL
  Growth temperature: 37°C
  Growth strain: NEB Stable
  Copy number: High Copy
Gene/Insert
  Gene/Insert name: VSV-G
  Species: Vesicular Stomatitis Virus
  Insert size (bp): 1536
  Mutation: H8A/K47Q
  Entrez Gene: VSIVgp4 (a.k.a. VSIVgp4)
  Promoter: CMV promoter
  Cloning method: Unknown
Resource information
  A portion of this plasmid was derived from a plasmid made by: Plasmid #12259
Terms and licenses: Academic/Nonprofit Terms; Industry Terms: Not Available to Industry
How to cite: pMD2.G-H8A/K47Q was a gift from Feng Zhang (Addgene plasmid # 207322 ; http://n2t.net/addgene:207322 ; RRID:Addgene_207322)
