[The description below was written by a language model from this plasmid's Addgene catalogue record and pLannotate feature annotations shown in this document.]
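Description:
pMD2.G-H8A/K47Q is a mammalian expression plasmid derived from the widely used pMD2.G envelope vector, carrying a mutant form of the vesicular stomatitis virus glycoprotein (VSV-G, Indiana strain). The sequenced plasmid is about 5.8 kb, consistent with a 1.5 kb insert in a roughly 4.3 kb backbone. It is propagated in E. coli through a high-copy ColE1/pUC-type origin and selected with ampicillin via a β-lactamase gene driven by its own bla promoter. A short fragment of the SV40 origin is also annotated, but it appears to be only a remnant.

The expression cassette places the VSV-G coding sequence under the human cytomegalovirus immediate early enhancer and promoter. This is followed by an internally truncated human β-globin intron, which typically improves transcript processing and expression. Downstream of the coding sequence lie a small β-globin exon fragment, picked up by the annotation software as an HBB match, and the human β-globin polyadenylation signal, which terminates the transcript. The glycoprotein carries two substitutions, H8A and K47Q, which according to the record abolish receptor binding while preserving the protein's membrane fusion activity.

The plasmid has no viral packaging elements and supplies the envelope protein in trans. Separating fusion from attachment in this way lets the mutant serve as a "blinded" fusogen. The associated work concerns modular envelope design for cell type-specific delivery, which suggests the mutant is co-expressed with a separate targeting molecule that dictates which cells the particles enter. The record does not specify the partner components or the particle systems used.
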