Features (pLannotate 1.2.2; 10 found; start..end, strand, type, name):
     37..79      -  rep_origin     SV40 ori (fragment): SV40 origin of replication
    161..540     +  enhancer       CMV enhancer: human cytomegalovirus immediate early enhancer
    541..744     +  promoter       CMV promoter: human cytomegalovirus (CMV) immediate early promoter
    878..1353    +  intron         β-globin intron: internally truncated intron from human β-globin
   1428..2963    +  CDS            VSV-G: vesicular stomatitis virus G glycoprotein Indiana strain
   3083..3160    +  CDS            HBB (fragment): HBB_PONPY - Experimental evidence at transcript level: Swiss-Prot protein existence level 2. Involved in oxygen transport from the lung to the various peripheral tissues. From Pongo pygmaeus (Bornean orangutan).
   3164..3558    +  polyA_signal   β-globin poly(A): human β-globin polyadenylation signal
   4068..4656    -  rep_origin     ori: high-copy-number ColE1/pMB1/pBR322/pUC origin of replication
   4827..5687    -  CDS            AmpR: β-lactamase; bla; confers resistance to ampicillin, carbenicillin, and related antibiotics
   5688..5792    -  promoter       AmpR promoter: bla
>Addgene plasmid #207322 | pMD2.G-H8A/K47Q | addgene full sequence | sequence record 407419 | Addgene NGS Result
GGATCCCCTGAGGGGGCCCCCATGGGCTAGAGGATCCGGCCTCGGCCTCTGCATAAATAAAAAAAATTAG
TCAGCCATGAGCTTGGCCCATTGCATACGTTGTATCCATATCATAATATGTACATTTATATTGGCTCATG
TCCAACATTACCGCCATGTTGACATTGATTATTGACTAGTTATTAATAGTAATCAATTACGGGGTCATTA
GTTCATAGCCCATATATGGAGTTCCGCGTTACATAACTTACGGTAAATGGCCCGCCTGGCTGACCGCCCA
ACGACCCCCGCCCATTGACGTCAATAATGACGTATGTTCCCATAGTAACGCCAATAGGGACTTTCCATTG
ACGTCAATGGGTGGAGTATTTACGGTAAACTGCCCACTTGGCAGTACATCAAGTGTATCATATGCCAAGT
ACGCCCCCTATTGACGTCAATGACGGTAAATGGCCCGCCTGGCATTATGCCCAGTACATGACCTTATGGG
ACTTTCCTACTTGGCAGTACATCTACGTATTAGTCATCGCTATTACCATGGTGATGCGGTTTTGGCAGTA
CATCAATGGGCGTGGATAGCGGTTTGACTCACGGGGATTTCCAAGTCTCCACCCCATTGACGTCAATGGG
AGTTTGTTTTGGCACCAAAATCAACGGGACTTTCCAAAATGTCGTAACAACTCCGCCCCATTGACGCAAA
TGGGCGGTAGGCGTGTACGGTGGGAGGTCTATATAAGCAGAGCTCGTTTAGTGAACCGTCAGATCGCCTG
GAGACGCCATCCACGCTGTTTTGACCTCCATAGAAGACACCGGGACCGATCCAGCCTCCCCTCGAAGCTT
ACATGTGGTACCGAGCTCGGATCCTGAGAACTTCAGGGTGAGTCTATGGGACCCTTGATGTTTTCTTTCC
CCTTCTTTTCTATGGTTAAGTTCATGTCATAGGAAGGGGAGAAGTAACAGGGTACACATATTGACCAAAT
CAGGGTAATTTTGCATTTGTAATTTTAAAAAATGCTTTCTTCTTTTAATATACTTTTTTGTTTATCTTAT
TTCTAATACTTTCCCTAATCTCTTTCTTTCAGGGCAATAATGATACAATGTATCATGCCTCTTTGCACCA
TTCTAAAGAATAACAGTGATAATTTCTGGGTTAAGGCAATAGCAATATTTCTGCATATAAATATTTCTGC
ATATAAATTGTAACTGATGTAAGAGGTTTCATATTGCTAATAGCAGCTACAATCCAGCTACCATTCTGCT
TTTATTTTATGGTTGGGATAAGGCTGGATTATTCTGAGTCCAAGCTAGGCCCTTTTGCTAATCATGTTCA
TACCTCTTATCTTCCTCCCACAGCTCCTGGGCAACGTGCTGGTCTGTGTGCTGGCCCATCACTTTGGCAA
AGCACGTGAGATCTGAATTCTGACACTATGAAGTGCCTTTTGTACTTAGCCTTTTTATTCATTGGGGTGA
ATTGCAAGTTCACCATAGTTTTTCCAGCCAACCAAAAAGGAAACTGGAAAAATGTTCCTTCTAATTACCA
TTATTGCCCGTCAAGCTCAGATTTAAATTGGCATAATGACTTAATAGGCACAGCCTTACAAGTCAAAATG
CCCCAGAGTCACAAGGCTATTCAAGCAGACGGTTGGATGTGTCATGCTTCCAAATGGGTCACTACTTGTG
ATTTCCGCTGGTATGGACCGAAGTATATAACACATTCCATCCGATCCTTCACTCCATCTGTAGAACAATG
CAAGGAAAGCATTGAACAAACGAAACAAGGAACTTGGCTGAATCCAGGCTTCCCTCCTCAAAGTTGTGGA
TATGCAACTGTGACGGATGCCGAAGCAGTGATTGTCCAGGTGACTCCTCACCATGTGCTGGTTGATGAAT
ACACAGGAGAATGGGTTGATTCACAGTTCATCAACGGAAAATGCAGCAATTACATATGCCCCACTGTCCA
TAACTCTACAACCTGGCATTCTGACTATAAGGTCAAAGGGCTATGTGATTCTAACCTCATTTCCATGGAC
ATCACCTTCTTCTCAGAGGACGGAGAGCTATCATCCCTGGGAAAGGAGGGCACAGGGTTCAGAAGTAACT
ACTTTGCTTATGAAACTGGAGGCAAGGCCTGCAAAATGCAATACTGCAAGCATTGGGGAGTCAGACTCCC
ATCAGGTGTCTGGTTCGAGATGGCTGATAAGGATCTCTTTGCTGCAGCCAGATTCCCTGAATGCCCAGAA
GGGTCAAGTATCTCTGCTCCATCTCAGACCTCAGTGGATGTAAGTCTAATTCAGGACGTTGAGAGGATCT
TGGATTATTCCCTCTGCCAAGAAACCTGGAGCAAAATCAGAGCGGGTCTTCCAATCTCTCCAGTGGATCT
CAGCTATCTTGCTCCTAAAAACCCAGGAACCGGTCCTGCTTTCACCATAATCAATGGTACCCTAAAATAC
TTTGAGACCAGATACATCAGAGTCGATATTGCTGCTCCAATCCTCTCAAGAATGGTCGGAATGATCAGTG
GAACTACCACAGAAAGGGAACTGTGGGATGACTGGGCACCATATGAAGACGTGGAAATTGGACCCAATGG
AGTTCTGAGGACCAGTTCAGGATATAAGTTTCCTTTATACATGATTGGACATGGTATGTTGGACTCCGAT
CTTCATCTTAGCTCAAAGGCTCAGGTGTTCGAACATCCTCACATTCAAGACGCTGCTTCGCAACTTCCTG
ATGATGAGAGTTTATTTTTTGGTGATACTGGGCTATCCAAAAATCCAATCGAGCTTGTAGAAGGTTGGTT
CAGTAGTTGGAAAAGCTCTATTGCCTCTTTTTTCTTTATCATAGGGTTAATCATTGGACTATTCTTGGTT
CTCCGAGTTGGTATCCATCTTTGCATTAAATTAAAGCACACCAAGAAAAGACAGATTTATACAGACATAG
AGATGAACCGACTTGGAAAGTAACTCAAATCCTGCACAACAGATTCTTCATGTTTGGACCAAATCAACTT
GTGATACCATGCTCAAAGAGGCCTCAATTATATTTGAGTTTTTAATTTTTATGAAAAAAAAAAAAAAAAA
CGGAATTCACCCCACCAGTGCAGGCTGCCTATCAGAAAGTGGTGGCTGGTGTGGCTAATGCCCTGGCCCA
CAAGTATCACTAAGCTCGCTTTCTTGCTGTCCAATTTCTATTAAAGGTTCCTTTGTTCCCTAAGTCCAAC
TACTAAACTGGGGGATATTATGAAGGGCCTTGAGCATCTGGATTCTGCCTAATAAAAAACATTTATTTTC
ATTGCAATGATGTATTTAAATTATTTCTGAATATTTTACTAAAAAGGGAATGTGGGAGGTCAGTGCATTT
AAAACATAAAGAAATGAAGAGCTAGTTCAAACCTTGGGAAAATACACTATATCTTAAACTCCATGAAAGA
AGGTGAGGCTGCAAACAGCTAATGCACATTGGCAACAGCCCCTGATGCCTATGCCTTATTCATCCCTCAG
AAAAGGATTCAAGTAGAGGCTTGATTTGGAGGTTAAAGTTTTGCTATGCTGTATTTTACATTACTTATTG
TTTTAGCTGTCCTCATGAATGTCTTTTCACTACCCATTTGCTTATCCTGCATCTCTCAGCCTTGACTCCA
CTCAGTTCTCTTGCTTAGAGATACCACCTTTCCCCTGAAGTGTTCCTTCCATGTTTTACGGCGAGATGGT
TTCTCCTCGCCTGGCCACTCAGCCTTAGTTGTCTCTGTTGTCTTATAGAGGTCTACTTGAAGAAGGAAAA
ACAGGGGGCATGGTTTGACTGTCCTGTGAGCCCTTCTTCCCTGCCTCCCCCACTCACAGTGACCCGGAAT
CCCTCGACATGGCAGTCTAGCACTAGTGCGGCCGCAGATCTGCTTCCTCGCTCACTGACTCGCTGCGCTC
GGTCGTTCGGCTGCGGCGAGCGGTATCAGCTCACTCAAAGGCGGTAATACGGTTATCCACAGAATCAGGG
GATAACGCAGGAAAGAACATGTGAGCAAAAGGCCAGCAAAAGGCCAGGAACCGTAAAAAGGCCGCGTTGC
TGGCGTTTTTCCATAGGCTCCGCCCCCCTGACGAGCATCACAAAAATCGACGCTCAAGTCAGAGGTGGCG
AAACCCGACAGGACTATAAAGATACCAGGCGTTTCCCCCTGGAAGCTCCCTCGTGCGCTCTCCTGTTCCG
ACCCTGCCGCTTACCGGATACCTGTCCGCCTTTCTCCCTTCGGGAAGCGTGGCGCTTTCTCATAGCTCAC
GCTGTAGGTATCTCAGTTCGGTGTAGGTCGTTCGCTCCAAGCTGGGCTGTGTGCACGAACCCCCCGTTCA
GCCCGACCGCTGCGCCTTATCCGGTAACTATCGTCTTGAGTCCAACCCGGTAAGACACGACTTATCGCCA
CTGGCAGCAGCCACTGGTAACAGGATTAGCAGAGCGAGGTATGTAGGCGGTGCTACAGAGTTCTTGAAGT
GGTGGCCTAACTACGGCTACACTAGAAGAACAGTATTTGGTATCTGCGCTCTGCTGAAGCCAGTTACCTT
CGGAAAAAGAGTTGGTAGCTCTTGATCCGGCAAACAAACCACCGCTGGTAGCGGTGGTTTTTTTGTTTGC
AAGCAGCAGATTACGCGCAGAAAAAAAGGATCTCAAGAAGATCCTTTGATCTTTTCTACGGGGTCTGACG
CTCAGTGGAACGAAAACTCACGTTAAGGGATTTTGGTCATGAGATTATCAAAAAGGATCTTCACCTAGAT
CCTTTTAAATTAAAAATGAAGTTTTAAATCAATCTAAAGTATATATGAGTAAACTTGGTCTGACAGTTAC
CAATGCTTAATCAGTGAGGCACCTATCTCAGCGATCTGTCTATTTCGTTCATCCATAGTTGCCTGACTCC
CCGTCGTGTAGATAACTACGATACGGGAGGGCTTACCATCTGGCCCCAGTGCTGCAATGATACCGCGAGA
CCCACGCTCACCGGCTCCAGATTTATCAGCAATAAACCAGCCAGCCGGAAGGGCCGAGCGCAGAAGTGGT
CCTGCAACTTTATCCGCCTCCATCCAGTCTATTAATTGTTGCCGGGAAGCTAGAGTAAGTAGTTCGCCAG
TTAATAGTTTGCGCAACGTTGTTGCCATTGCTACAGGCATCGTGGTGTCACGCTCGTCGTTTGGTATGGC
TTCATTCAGCTCCGGTTCCCAACGATCAAGGCGAGTTACATGATCCCCCATGTTGTGCAAAAAAGCGGTT
AGCTCCTTCGGTCCTCCGATCGTTGTCAGAAGTAAGTTGGCCGCAGTGTTATCACTCATGGTTATGGCAG
CACTGCATAATTCTCTTACTGTCATGCCATCCGTAAGATGCTTTTCTGTGACTGGTGAGTACTCAACCAA
GTCATTCTGAGAATAGTGTATGCGGCGACCGAGTTGCTCTTGCCCGGCGTCAATACGGGATAATACCGCG
CCACATAGCAGAACTTTAAAAGTGCTCATCATTGGAAAACGTTCTTCGGGGCGAAAACTCTCAAGGATCT
TACCGCTGTTGAGATCCAGTTCGATGTAACCCACTCGTGCACCCAACTGATCTTCAGCATCTTTTACTTT
CACCAGCGTTTCTGGGTGAGCAAAAACAGGAAGGCAAAATGCCGCAAAAAAGGGAATAAGGGCGACACGG
AAATGTTGAATACTCATACTCTTCCTTTTTCAATATTATTGAAGCATTTATCAGGGTTATTGTCTCATGA
GCGGATACATATTTGAATGTATTTAGAAAAATAAACAAATAGGGGTTCCGCGCACATTTCCCCGAAAAGT
GCCACCTGACGT
